>Addgene plasmid #73347 | pAdx-CMV-tdTomato | depositor full sequence | sequence record 138092 | Full sequence
CGTAACTATAACGGTCCTAAGGTAGCGACGCGCCTAGTTATTAATAGTAATCAATTACGGGGTCATTAGT
TCATAGCCCATATATGGAGTTCCGCGTTACATAACTTACGGTAAATGGCCCGCCTGGCTGACCGCCCAAC
GACCCCCGCCCATTGACGTCAATAATGACGTATGTTCCCATAGTAACGCCAATAGGGACTTTCCATTGAC
GTCAATGGGTGGAGTATTTACGGTAAACTGCCCACTTGGCAGTACATCAAGTGTATCATATGCCAAGTAC
GCCCCCTATTGACGTCAATGACGGTAAATGGCCCGCCTGGCATTATGCCCAGTACATGACCTTATGGGAC
TTTCCTACTTGGCAGTACATCTACGTATTAGTCATCGCTATTACCATGGTGATGCGGTTTTGGCAGTACA
TCAATGGGCGTGGATAGCGGTTTGACTCACGGGGATTTCCAAGTCTCCACCCCATTGACGTCAATGGGAG
TTTGTTTTGGCACCAAAATCAACGGGACTTTCCAAAATGTCGTAACAACTCCGCCCCATTGACGCAAATG
GGCGGTAGGCGTGTACGGTGGGAGGTCTATATAAGCAGAGCTGGTTTAGTGAACCGTCAGATCCGCTAGC
AAGCTTGGATCCAAGCTTCCCGGGCCAATGGTGAGCAAGGGCGAGGAGGTCATCAAAGAGTTCATGCGCT
TCAAGGTGCGCATGGAGGGCTCCATGAACGGCCACGAGTTCGAGATCGAGGGCGAGGGCGAGGGCCGCCC
CTACGAGGGCACCCAGACCGCCAAGCTGAAGGTGACCAAGGGCGGCCCCCTGCCCTTCGCCTGGGACATC
CTGTCCCCCCAGTTCATGTACGGCTCCAAGGCGTACGTGAAGCACCCCGCCGACATCCCCGATTACAAGA
AGCTGTCCTTCCCCGAGGGCTTCAAGTGGGAGCGCGTGATGAACTTCGAGGACGGCGGTCTGGTGACCGT
GACCCAGGACTCCTCCCTGCAGGACGGCACGCTGATCTACAAGGTGAAGATGCGCGGCACCAACTTCCCC
CCCGACGGCCCCGTAATGCAGAAGAAGACCATGGGCTGGGAGGCCTCCACCGAGCGCCTGTACCCCCGCG
ACGGCGTGCTGAAGGGCGAGATCCACCAGGCCCTGAAGCTGAAGGACGGCGGCCACTACCTGGTGGAGTT
CAAGACCATCTACATGGCCAAGAAGCCCGTGCAACTGCCCGGCTACTACTACGTGGACACCAAGCTGGAC
ATCACCTCCCACAACGAGGACTACACCATCGTGGAACAGTACGAGCGCTCCGAGGGCCGCCACCACCTGT
TCCTGGGGCATGGCACCGGCAGCACCGGCAGCGGCAGCTCCGGCACCGCCTCCTCCGAGGACAACAACAT
GGCCGTCATCAAAGAGTTCATGCGCTTCAAGGTGCGCATGGAGGGCTCCATGAACGGCCACGAGTTCGAG
ATCGAGGGCGAGGGCGAGGGCCGCCCCTACGAGGGCACCCAGACCGCCAAGCTGAAGGTGACCAAGGGCG
GCCCCCTGCCCTTCGCCTGGGACATCCTGTCCCCCCAGTTCATGTACGGCTCCAAGGCGTACGTGAAGCA
CCCCGCCGACATCCCCGATTACAAGAAGCTGTCCTTCCCCGAGGGCTTCAAGTGGGAGCGCGTGATGAAC
TTCGAGGACGGCGGTCTGGTGACCGTGACCCAGGACTCCTCCCTGCAGGACGGCACGCTGATCTACAAGG
TGAAGATGCGCGGCACCAACTTCCCCCCCGACGGCCCCGTAATGCAGAAGAAGACCATGGGCTGGGAGGC
CTCCACCGAGCGCCTGTACCCCCGCGACGGCGTGCTGAAGGGCGAGATCCACCAGGCCCTGAAGCTGAAG
GACGGCGGCCACTACCTGGTGGAGTTCAAGACCATCTACATGGCCAAGAAGCCCGTGCAACTGCCCGGCT
ACTACTACGTGGACACCAAGCTGGACATCACCTCCCACAACGAGGACTACACCATCGTGGAACAGTACGA
GCGCTCCGAGGGCCGCCACCACCTGTTCCTGTACGGCATGGACGAGCTGTACAAGTAATAAGAATTCTAT
CGATAAGTAAGTGACTAGAACTTGTTTATTGCAGCTTATAATGGTTACAAATAAAGCAATAGCATCACAA
ATTTCACAAATAAAGCATTTTTTTCACTGCATTCTAGTTGTGGTTTGTCCAAACTCATCTGCACGCGTGG
CGCGTATCTATGTCGGGTGCGGAGAAAGAGGTAATGAAATGGCATCGACTCGAAGATCTGGGCGTGGTTA
AGGGTGGGAAAGAATATATAAGGTGGGGGTCTTATGTAGTTTTGTATCTGTTTTGCAGCAGCCGCCGCCG
CCATGAGCACCAACTCGTTTGATGGAAGCATTGTGAGCTCATATTTGACAACGCGCATGCCCCCATGGGC
CGGGGTGCGTCAGAATGTGATGGGCTCCAGCATTGATGGTCGCCCCGTCCTGCCCGCAAACTCTACTACC
TTGACCTACGAGACCGTGTCTGGAACGCCGTTGGAGACTGCAGCCTCCGCCGCCGCTTCAGCCGCTGCAG
CCACCGCCCGCGGGATTGTGACTGACTTTGCTTTCCTGAGCCCGCTTGCAAGCAGTGCAGCTTCCCGTTC
ATCCGCCCGCGATGACAAGTTGACGGCTCTTTTGGCACAATTGGATTCTTTGACCCGGGAACTTAATGTC
GTTTCTCAGCAGCTGTTGGATCTGCGCCAGCAGGTTTCTGCCCTGAAGGCTTCCTCCCCTCCCAATGCGG
TTTAAAACATAAATAAAAAACCAGACTCTGTTTGGATTTGGATCAAGCAAGTGTCTTGCTGTCTTTATTT
AGGGGTTTTGCGCGCGCGGTAGGCCCGGGACCAGCGGTCTCGGTCGTTGAGGGTCCTGTGTATTTTTTCC
AGGACGTGGTAAAGGTGACTCTGGATGTTCAGATACATGGGCATAAGCCCGTCTCTGGGGTGGAGGTAGC
ACCACTGCAGAGCTTCATGCTGCGGGGTGGTGTTGTAGATGATCCAGTCGTAGCAGGAGCGCTGGGCGTG
GTGCCTAAAAATGTCTTTCAGTAGCAAGCTGATTGCCAGGGGCAGGCCCTTGGTGTAAGTGTTTACAAAG
CGGTTAAGCTGGGATGGGTGCATACGTGGGGATATGAGATGCATCTTGGACTGTATTTTTAGGTTGGCTA
TGTTCCCAGCCATATCCCTCCGGGGATTCATGTTGTGCAGAACCACCAGCACAGTGTATCCGGTGCACTT
GGGAAATTTGTCATGTAGCTTAGAAGGAAATGCGTGGAAGAACTTGGAGACGCCCTTGTGACCTCCAAGA
TTTTCCATGCATTCGTCCATAATGATGGCAATGGGCCCACGGGCGGCGGCCTGGGCGAAGATATTTCTGG
GATCACTAACGTCATAGTTGTGTTCCAGGATGAGATCGTCATAGGCCATTTTTACAAAGCGCGGGCGGAG
GGTGCCAGACTGCGGTATAATGGTTCCATCCGGCCCAGGGGCGTAGTTACCCTCACAGATTTGCATTTCC
CACGCTTTGAGTTCAGATGGGGGGATCATGTCTACCTGCGGGGCGATGAAGAAAACGGTTTCCGGGGTAG
GGGAGATCAGCTGGGAAGAAAGCAGGTTCCTGAGCAGCTGCGACTTACCGCAGCCGGTGGGCCCGTAAAT
CACACCTATTACCGGCTGCAACTGGTAGTTAAGAGAGCTGCAGCTGCCGTCATCCCTGAGCAGGGGGGCC
ACTTCGTTAAGCATGTCCCTGACTCGCATGTTTTCCCTGACCAAATCCGCCAGAAGGCGCTCGCCGCCCA
GCGATAGCAGTTCTTGCAAGGAAGCAAAGTTTTTCAACGGTTTGAGACCGTCCGCCGTAGGCATGCTTTT
GAGCGTTTGACCAAGCAGTTCCAGGCGGTCCCACAGCTCGGTCACCTGCTCTACGGCATCTCGATCCAGC
ATATCTCCTCGTTTCGCGGGTTGGGGCGGCTTTCGCTGTACGGCAGTAGTCGGTGCTCGTCCAGACGGGC
CAGGGTCATGTCTTTCCACGGGCGCAGGGTCCTCGTCAGCGTAGTCTGGGTCACGGTGAAGGGGTGCGCT
CCGGGCTGCGCGCTGGCCAGGGTGCGCTTGAGGCTGGTCCTGCTGGTGCTGAAGCGCTGCCGGTCTTCGC
CCTGCGCGTCGGCCAGGTAGCATTTGACCATGGTGTCATAGTCCAGCCCCTCCGCGGCGTGGCCCTTGGC
GCGCAGCTTGCCCTTGGAGGAGGCGCCGCACGAGGGGCAGTGCAGACTTTTGAGGGCGTAGAGCTTGGGC
GCGAGAAATACCGATTCCGGGGAGTAGGCATCCGCGCCGCAGGCCCCGCAGACGGTCTCGCATTCCACGA
GCCAGGTGAGCTCTGGCCGTTCGGGGTCAAAAACCAGGTTTCCCCCATGCTTTTTGATGCGTTTCTTACC
TCTGGTTTCCATGAGCCGGTGTCCACGCTCGGTGACGAAAAGGCTGTCCGTGTCCCCGTATACAGACTTG
AGAGGCCTGTCCTCGAGCGGTGTTCCGCGGTCCTCCTCGTATAGAAACTCGGACCACTCTGAGACAAAGG
CTCGCGTCCAGGCCAGCACGAAGGAGGCTAAGTGGGAGGGGTAGCGGTCGTTGTCCACTAGGGGGTCCAC
TCGCTCCAGGGTGTGAAGACACATGTCGCCCTCTTCGGCATCAAGGAAGGTGATTGGTTTGTAGGTGTAG
GCCACGTGACCGGGTGTTCCTGAAGGGGGGCTATAAAAGGGGGTGGGGGCGCGTTCGTCCTCACTCTCTT
CCGCATCGCTGTCTGCGAGGGCCAGCTGTTGGGGTGAGTACTCCCTCTGAAAAGCGGGCATGACTTCTGC
GCTAAGATTGTCAGTTTCCAAAAACGAGGAGGATTTGATATTCACCTGGCCCGCGGTGATGCCTTTGAGG
GTGGCCGCATCCATCTGGTCAGAAAAGACAATCTTTTTGTTGTCAAGCTTGGTGGCAAACGACCCGTAGA
GGGCGTTGGACAGCAACTTGGCGATGGAGCGCAGGGTTTGGTTTTTGTCGCGATCGGCGCGCTCCTTGGC
CGCGATGTTTAGCTGCACGTATTCGCGCGCAACGCACCGCCATTCGGGAAAGACGGTGGTGCGCTCGTCG
GGCACCAGGTGCACGCGCCAACCGCGGTTGTGCAGGGTGACAAGGTCAACGCTGGTGGCTACCTCTCCGC
GTAGGCGCTCGTTGGTCCAGCAGAGGCGGCCGCCCTTGCGCGAGCAGAATGGCGGTAGGGGGTCTAGCTG
CGTCTCGTCCGGGGGGTCTGCGTCCACGGTAAAGACCCCGGGCAGCAGGCGCGCGTCGAAGTAGTCTATC
TTGCATCCTTGCAAGTCTAGCGCCTGCTGCCATGCGCGGGCGGCAAGCGCGCGCTCGTATGGGTTGAGTG
GGGGACCCCATGGCATGGGGTGGGTGAGCGCGGAGGCGTACATGCCGCAAATGTCGTAAACGTAGAGGGG
CTCTCTGAGTATTCCAAGATATGTAGGGTAGCATCTTCCACCGCGGATGCTGGCGCGCACGTAATCGTAT
AGTTCGTGCGAGGGAGCGAGGAGGTCGGGACCGAGGTTGCTACGGGCGGGCTGCTCTGCTCGGAAGACTA
TCTGCCTGAAGATGGCATGTGAGTTGGATGATATGGTTGGACGCTGGAAGACGTTGAAGCTGGCGTCTGT
GAGACCTACCGCGTCACGCACGAAGGAGGCGTAGGAGTCGCGCAGCTTGTTGACCAGCTCGGCGGTGACC
TGCACGTCTAGGGCGCAGTAGTCCAGGGTTTCCTTGATGATGTCATACTTATCCTGTCCCTTTTTTTTCC
ACAGCTCGCGGTTGAGGACAAACTCTTCGCGGTCTTTCCAGTACTCTTGGATCGGAAACCCGTCGGCCTC
CGAACGGTAAGAGCCTAGCATGTAGAACTGGTTGACGGCCTGGTAGGCGCAGCATCCCTTTTCTACGGGT
AGCGCGTATGCCTGCGCGGCCTTCCGGAGCGAGGTGTGGGTGAGCGCAAAGGTGTCCCTGACCATGACTT
TGAGGTACTGGTATTTGAAGTCAGTGTCGTCGCATCCGCCCTGCTCCCAGAGCAAAAAGTCCGTGCGCTT
TTTGGAACGCGGATTTGGCAGGGCGAAGGTGACATCGTTGAAGAGTATCTTTCCCGCGCGAGGCATAAAG
TTGCGTGTGATGCGGAAGGGTCCCGGCACCTCGGAACGGTTGTTAATTACCTGGGCGGCGAGCACGATCT
CGTCAAAGCCGTTGATGTTGTGGCCCACAATGTAAAGTTCCAAGAAGCGCGGGATGCCCTTGATGGAAGG
CAATTTTTTAAGTTCCTCGTAGGTGAGCTCTTCAGGGGAGCTGAGCCCGTGCTCTGAAAGGGCCCAGTCT
GCAAGATGAGGGTTGGAAGCGACGAATGAGCTCCACAGGTCACGGGCCATTAGCATTTGCAGGTGGTCGC
GAAAGGTCCTAAACTGGCGACCTATGGCCATTTTTTCTGGGGTGATGCAGTAGAAGGTAAGCGGGTCTTG
TTCCCAGCGGTCCCATCCAAGGTTCGCGGCTAGGTCTCGCGCGGCAGTCACTAGAGGCTCATCTCCGCCG
AACTTCATGACCAGCATGAAGGGCACGAGCTGCTTCCCAAAGGCCCCCATCCAAGTATAGGTCTCTACAT
CGTAGGTGACAAAGAGACGCTCGGTGCGAGGATGCGAGCCGATCGGGAAGAACTGGATCTCCCGCCACCA
ATTGGAGGAGTGGCTATTGATGTGGTGAAAGTAGAAGTCCCTGCGACGGGCCGAACACTCGTGCTGGCTT
TTGTAAAAACGTGCGCAGTACTGGCAGCGGTGCACGGGCTGTACATCCTGCACGAGGTTGACCTGACGAC
CGCGCACAAGGAAGCAGAGTGGGAATTTGAGCCCCTCGCCTGGCGGGTTTGGCTGGTGGTCTTCTACTTC
GGCTGCTTGTCCTTGACCGTCTGGCTGCTCGAGGGGAGTTACGGTGGATCGGACCACCACGCCGCGCGAG
CCCAAAGTCCAGATGTCCGCGCGCGGCGGTCGGAGCTTGATGACAACATCGCGCAGATGGGAGCTGTCCA
TGGTCTGGAGCTCCCGCGGCGTCAGGTCAGGCGGGAGCTCCTGCAGGTTTACCTCGCATAGACGGGTCAG
GGCGCGGGCTAGATCCAGGTGATACCTAATTTCCAGGGGCTGGTTGGTGGCGGCGTCGATGGCTTGCAAG
AGGCCGCATCCCCGCGGCGCGACTACGGTACCGCGCGGCGGGCGGTGGGCCGCGGGGGTGTCCTTGGATG
ATGCATCTAAAAGCGGTGACGCGGGCGAGCCCCCGGAGGTAGGGGGGGCTCCGGACCCGCCGGGAGAGGG
GGCAGGGGCACGTCGGCGCCGCGCGCGGGCAGGAGCTGGTGCTGCGCGCGTAGGTTGCTGGCGAACGCGA
CGACGCGGCGGTTGATCTCCTGAATCTGGCGCCTCTGCGTGAAGACGACGGGCCCGGTGAGCTTGAACCT
GAAAGAGAGTTCGACAGAATCAATTTCGGTGTCGTTGACGGCGGCCTGGCGCAAAATCTCCTGCACGTCT
CCTGAGTTGTCTTGATAGGCGATCTCGGCCATGAACTGCTCGATCTCTTCCTCCTGGAGATCTCCGCGTC
CGGCTCGCTCCACGGTGGCGGCGAGGTCGTTGGAAATGCGGGCCATGAGCTGCGAGAAGGCGTTGAGGCC
TCCCTCGTTCCAGACGCGGCTGTAGACCACGCCCCCTTCGGCATCGCGGGCGCGCATGACCACCTGCGCG
AGATTGAGCTCCACGTGCCGGGCGAAGACGGCGTAGTTTCGCAGGCGCTGAAAGAGGTAGTTGAGGGTGG
TGGCGGTGTGTTCTGCCACGAAGAAGTACATAACCCAGCGTCGCAACGTGGATTCGTTGATATCCCCCAA
GGCCTCAAGGCGCTCCATGGCCTCGTAGAAGTCCACGGCGAAGTTGAAAAACTGGGAGTTGCGCGCCGAC
ACGGTTAACTCCTCCTCCAGAAGACGGATGAGCTCGGCGACAGTGTCGCGCACCTCGCGCTCAAAGGCTA
CAGGGGCCTCTTCTTCTTCTTCAATCTCCTCTTCCATAAGGGCCTCCCCTTCTTCTTCTTCTGGCGGCGG
TGGGGGAGGGGGGACACGGCGGCGACGACGGCGCACCGGGAGGCGGTCGACAAAGCGCTCGATCATCTCC
CCGCGGCGACGGCGCATGGTCTCGGTGACGGCGCGGCCGTTCTCGCGGGGGCGCAGTTGGAAGACGCCGC
CCGTCATGTCCCGGTTATGGGTTGGCGGGGGGCTGCCATGCGGCAGGGATACGGCGCTAACGATGCATCT
CAACAATTGTTGTGTAGGTACTCCGCCGCCGAGGGACCTGAGCGAGTCCGCATCGACCGGATCGGAAAAC
CTCTCGAGAAAGGCGTCTAACCAGTCACAGTCGCAAGGTAGGCTGAGCACCGTGGCGGGCGGCAGCGGGC
GGCGGTCGGGGTTGTTTCTGGCGGAGGTGCTGCTGATGATGTAATTAAAGTAGGCGGTCTTGAGACGGCG
GATGGTCGACAGAAGCACCATGTCCTTGGGTCCGGCCTGCTGAATGCGCAGGCGGTCGGCCATGCCCCAG
GCTTCGTTTTGACATCGGCGCAGGTCTTTGTAGTAGTCTTGCATGAGCCTTTCTACCGGCACTTCTTCTT
CTCCTTCCTCTTGTCCTGCATCTCTTGCATCTATCGCTGCGGCGGCGGCGGAGTTTGGCCGTAGGTGGCG
CCCTCTTCCTCCCATGCGTGTGACCCCGAAGCCCCTCATCGGCTGAAGCAGGGCTAGGTCGGCGACAACG
CGCTCGGCTAATATGGCCTGCTGCACCTGCGTGAGGGTAGACTGGAAGTCATCCATGTCCACAAAGCGGT
GGTATGCGCCCGTGTTGATGGTGTAAGTGCAGTTGGCCATAACGGACCAGTTAACGGTCTGGTGACCCGG
CTGCGAGAGCTCGGTGTACCTGAGACGCGAGTAAGCCCTCGAGTCAAATACGTAGTCGTTGCAAGTCCGC
ACCAGGTACTGGTATCCCACCAAAAAGTGCGGCGGCGGCTGGCGGTAGAGGGGCCAGCGTAGGGTGGCCG
GGGCTCCGGGGGCGAGATCTTCCAACATAAGGCGATGATATCCGTAGATGTACCTGGACATCCAGGTGAT
GCCGGCGGCGGTGGTGGAGGCGCGCGGAAAGTCGCGGACGCGGTTCCAGATGTTGCGCAGCGGCAAAAAG
TGCTCCATGGTCGGGACGCTCTGGCCGGTCAGGCGCGCGCAATCGTTGACGCTCTAGCGTGCAAAAGGAG
AGCCTGTAAGCGGGCACTCTTCCGTGGTCTGGTGGATAAATTCGCAAGGGTATCATGGCGGACGACCGGG
GTTCGAGCCCCGTATCCGGCCGTCCGCCGTGATCCATGCGGTTACCGCCCGCGTGTCGAACCCAGGTGTG
CGACGTCAGACAACGGGGGAGTGCTCCTTTTGGCTTCCTTCCAGGCGCGGCGGCTGCTGCGCTAGCTTTT
TTGGCCACTGGCCGCGCGCAGCGTAAGCGGTTAGGCTGGAAAGCGAAAGCATTAAGTGGCTCGCTCCCTG
TAGCCGGAGGGTTATTTTCCAAGGGTTGAGTCGCGGGACCCCCGGTTCGAGTCTCGGACCGGCCGGACTG
CGGCGAACGGGGGTTTGCCTCCCCGTCATGCAAGACCCCGCTTGCAAATTCCTCCGGAAACAGGGACGAG
CCCCTTTTTTGCTTTTCCCAGATGCATCCGGTGCTGCGGCAGATGCGCCCCCCTCCTCAGCAGCGGCAAG
AGCAAGAGCAGCGGCAGACATGCAGGGCACCCTCCCCTCCTCCTACCGCGTCAGGAGGGGCGACATCCGC
GGTTGACGCGGCAGCAGATGGTGATTACGAACCCCCGCGGCGCCGGGCCCGGCACTACCTGGACTTGGAG
GAGGGCGAGGGCCTGGCGCGGCTAGGAGCGCCCTCTCCTGAGCGGCACCCAAGGGTGCAGCTGAAGCGTG
ATACGCGTGAGGCGTACGTGCCGCGGCAGAACCTGTTTCGCGACCGCGAGGGAGAGGAGCCCGAGGAGAT
GCGGGATCGAAAGTTCCACGCAGGGCGCGAGCTGCGGCATGGCCTGAATCGCGAGCGGTTGCTGCGCGAG
GAGGACTTTGAGCCCGACGCGCGAACCGGGATTAGTCCCGCGCGCGCACACGTGGCGGCCGCCGACCTGG
TAACCGCATACGAGCAGACGGTGAACCAGGAGATTAACTTTCAAAAAAGCTTTAACAACCACGTGCGTAC
GCTTGTGGCGCGCGAGGAGGTGGCTATAGGACTGATGCATCTGTGGGACTTTGTAAGCGCGCTGGAGCAA
AACCCAAATAGCAAGCCGCTCATGGCGCAGCTGTTCCTTATAGTGCAGCACAGCAGGGACAACGAGGCAT
TCAGGGATGCGCTGCTAAACATAGTAGAGCCCGAGGGCCGCTGGCTGCTCGATTTGATAAACATCCTGCA
GAGCATAGTGGTGCAGGAGCGCAGCTTGAGCCTGGCTGACAAGGTGGCCGCCATCAACTATTCCATGCTT
AGCCTGGGCAAGTTTTACGCCCGCAAGATATACCATACCCCTTACGTTCCCATAGACAAGGAGGTAAAGA
TCGAGGGGTTCTACATGCGCATGGCGCTGAAGGTGCTTACCTTGAGCGACGACCTGGGCGTTTATCGCAA
CGAGCGCATCCACAAGGCCGTGAGCGTGAGCCGGCGGCGCGAGCTCAGCGACCGCGAGCTGATGCACAGC
CTGCAAAGGGCCCTGGCTGGCACGGGCAGCGGCGATAGAGAGGCCGAGTCCTACTTTGACGCGGGCGCTG
ACCTGCGCTGGGCCCCAAGCCGACGCGCCCTGGAGGCAGCTGGGGCCGGACCTGGGCTGGCGGTGGCACC
CGCGCGCGCTGGCAACGTCGGCGGCGTGGAGGAATATGACGAGGACGATGAGTACGAGCCAGAGGACGGC
GAGTACTAAGCGGTGATGTTTCTGATCAGATGATGCAAGACGCAACGGACCCGGCGGTGCGGGCGGCGCT
GCAGAGCCAGCCGTCCGGCCTTAACTCCACGGACGACTGGCGCCAGGTCATGGACCGCATCATGTCGCTG
ACTGCGCGCAATCCTGACGCGTTCCGGCAGCAGCCGCAGGCCAACCGGCTCTCCGCAATTCTGGAAGCGG
TGGTCCCGGCGCGCGCAAACCCCACGCACGAGAAGGTGCTGGCGATCGTAAACGCGCTGGCCGAAAACAG
GGCCATCCGGCCCGACGAGGCCGGCCTGGTCTACGACGCGCTGCTTCAGCGCGTGGCTCGTTACAACAGC
GGCAACGTGCAGACCAACCTGGACCGGCTGGTGGGGGATGTGCGCGAGGCCGTGGCGCAGCGTGAGCGCG
CGCAGCAGCAGGGCAACCTGGGCTCCATGGTTGCACTAAACGCCTTCCTGAGTACACAGCCCGCCAACGT
GCCGCGGGGACAGGAGGACTACACCAACTTTGTGAGCGCACTGCGGCTAATGGTGACTGAGACACCGCAA
AGTGAGGTGTACCAGTCTGGGCCAGACTATTTTTTCCAGACCAGTAGACAAGGCCTGCAGACCGTAAACC
TGAGCCAGGCTTTCAAAAACTTGCAGGGGCTGTGGGGGGTGCGGGCTCCCACAGGCGACCGCGCGACCGT
GTCTAGCTTGCTGACGCCCAACTCGCGCCTGTTGCTGCTGCTAATAGCGCCCTTCACGGACAGTGGCAGC
GTGTCCCGGGACACATACCTAGGTCACTTGCTGACACTGTACCGCGAGGCCATAGGTCAGGCGCATGTGG
ACGAGCATACTTTCCAGGAGATTACAAGTGTCAGCCGCGCGCTGGGGCAGGAGGACACGGGCAGCCTGGA
GGCAACCCTAAACTACCTGCTGACCAACCGGCGGCAGAAGATCCCCTCGTTGCACAGTTTAAACAGCGAG
GAGGAGCGCATTTTGCGCTACGTGCAGCAGAGCGTGAGCCTTAACCTGATGCGCGACGGGGTAACGCCCA
GCGTGGCGCTGGACATGACCGCGCGCAACATGGAACCGGGCATGTATGCCTCAAACCGGCCGTTTATCAA
CCGCCTAATGGACTACTTGCATCGCGCGGCCGCCGTGAACCCCGAGTATTTCACCAATGCCATCTTGAAC
CCGCACTGGCTACCGCCCCCTGGTTTCTACACCGGGGGATTCGAGGTGCCCGAGGGTAACGATGGATTCC
TCTGGGACGACATAGACGACAGCGTGTTTTCCCCGCAACCGCAGACCCTGCTAGAGTTGCAACAGCGCGA
GCAGGCAGAGGCGGCGCTGCGAAAGGAAAGCTTCCGCAGGCCAAGCAGCTTGTCCGATCTAGGCGCTGCG
GCCCCGCGGTCAGATGCTAGTAGCCCATTTCCAAGCTTGATAGGGTCTCTTACCAGCACTCGCACCACCC
GCCCGCGCCTGCTGGGCGAGGAGGAGTACCTAAACAACTCGCTGCTGCAGCCGCAGCGCGAAAAAAACCT
GCCTCCGGCATTTCCCAACAACGGGATAGAGAGCCTAGTGGACAAGATGAGTAGATGGAAGACGTACGCG
CAGGAGCACAGGGACGTGCCAGGCCCGCGCCCGCCCACCCGTCGTCAAAGGCACGACCGTCAGCGGGGTC
TGGTGTGGGAGGACGATGACTCGGCAGACGACAGCAGCGTCCTGGATTTGGGAGGGAGTGGCAACCCGTT
TGCGCACCTTCGCCCCAGGCTGGGGAGAATGTTTTAAAAAAAAAAAAAGCATGATGCAAAATAAAAAACT
CACCAAGGCCATGGCACCGAGCGTTGGTTTTCTTGTATTCCCCTTAGTATGCGGCGCGCGGCGATGTATG
AGGAAGGTCCTCCTCCCTCCTACGAGAGTGTGGTGAGCGCGGCGCCAGTGGCGGCGGCGCTGGGTTCTCC
CTTCGATGCTCCCCTGGACCCGCCGTTTGTGCCTCCGCGGTACCTGCGGCCTACCGGGGGGAGAAACAGC
ATCCGTTACTCTGAGTTGGCACCCCTATTCGACACCACCCGTGTGTACCTGGTGGACAACAAGTCAACGG
ATGTGGCATCCCTGAACTACCAGAACGACCACAGCAACTTTCTGACCACGGTCATTCAAAACAATGACTA
CAGCCCGGGGGAGGCAAGCACACAGACCATCAATCTTGACGACCGGTCGCACTGGGGCGGCGACCTGAAA
ACCATCCTGCATACCAACATGCCAAATGTGAACGAGTTCATGTTTACCAATAAGTTTAAGGCGCGGGTGA
TGGTGTCGCGCTTGCCTACTAAGGACAATCAGGTGGAGCTGAAATACGAGTGGGTGGAGTTCACGCTGCC
CGAGGGCAACTACTCCGAGACCATGACCATAGACCTTATGAACAACGCGATCGTGGAGCACTACTTGAAA
GTGGGCAGACAGAACGGGGTTCTGGAAAGCGACATCGGGGTAAAGTTTGACACCCGCAACTTCAGACTGG
GGTTTGACCCCGTCACTGGTCTTGTCATGCCTGGGGTATATACAAACGAAGCCTTCCATCCAGACATCAT
TTTGCTGCCAGGATGCGGGGTGGACTTCACCCACAGCCGCCTGAGCAACTTGTTGGGCATCCGCAAGCGG
CAACCCTTCCAGGAGGGCTTTAGGATCACCTACGATGATCTGGAGGGTGGTAACATTCCCGCACTGTTGG
ATGTGGACGCCTACCAGGCGAGCTTGAAAGATGACACCGAACAGGGCGGGGGTGGCGCAGGCGGCAGCAA
CAGCAGTGGCAGCGGCGCGGAAGAGAACTCCAACGCGGCAGCCGCGGCAATGCAGCCGGTGGAGGACATG
AACGATCATGCCATTCGCGGCGACACCTTTGCCACACGGGCTGAGGAGAAGCGCGCTGAGGCCGAAGCAG
CGGCCGAAGCTGCCGCCCCCGCTGCGCAACCCGAGGTCGAGAAGCCTCAGAAGAAACCGGTGATCAAACC
CCTGACAGAGGACAGCAAGAAACGCAGTTACAACCTAATAAGCAATGACAGCACCTTCACCCAGTACCGC
AGCTGGTACCTTGCATACAACTACGGCGACCCTCAGACCGGAATCCGCTCATGGACCCTGCTTTGCACTC
CTGACGTAACCTGCGGCTCGGAGCAGGTCTACTGGTCGTTGCCAGACATGATGCAAGACCCCGTGACCTT
CCGCTCCACGCGCCAGATCAGCAACTTTCCGGTGGTGGGCGCCGAGCTGTTGCCCGTGCACTCCAAGAGC
TTCTACAACGACCAGGCCGTCTACTCCCAACTCATCCGCCAGTTTACCTCTCTGACCCACGTGTTCAATC
GCTTTCCCGAGAACCAGATTTTGGCGCGCCCGCCAGCCCCCACCATCACCACCGTCAGTGAAAACGTTCC
TGCTCTCACAGATCACGGGACGCTACCGCTGCGCAACAGCATCGGAGGAGTCCAGCGAGTGACCATTACT
GACGCCAGACGCCGCACCTGCCCCTACGTTTACAAGGCCCTGGGCATAGTCTCGCCGCGCGTCCTATCGA
GCCGCACTTTTTGAGCAAGCATGTCCATCCTTATATCGCCCAGCAATAACACAGGCTGGGGCCTGCGCTT
CCCAAGCAAGATGTTTGGCGGGGCCAAGAAGCGCTCCGACCAACACCCAGTGCGCGTGCGCGGGCACTAC
CGCGCGCCCTGGGGCGCGCACAAACGCGGCCGCACTGGGCGCACCACCGTCGATGACGCCATCGACGCGG
TGGTGGAGGAGGCGCGCAACTACACGCCCACGCCGCCACCAGTGTCCACAGTGGACGCGGCCATTCAGAC
CGTGGTGCGCGGAGCCCGGCGCTATGCTAAAATGAAGAGACGGCGGAGGCGCGTAGCACGTCGCCACCGC
CGCCGACCCGGCACTGCCGCCCAACGCGCGGCGGCGGCCCTGCTTAACCGCGCACGTCGCACCGGCCGAC
GGGCGGCCATGCGGGCCGCTCGAAGGCTGGCCGCGGGTATTGTCACTGTGCCCCCCAGGTCCAGGCGACG
AGCGGCCGCCGCAGCAGCCGCGGCCATTAGTGCTATGACTCAGGGTCGCAGGGGCAACGTGTATTGGGTG
CGCGACTCGGTTAGCGGCCTGCGCGTGCCCGTGCGCACCCGCCCCCCGCGCAACTAGATTGCAAGAAAAA
ACTACTTAGACTCGTACTGTTGTATGTATCCAGCGGCGGCGGCGCGCAACGAAGCTATGTCCAAGCGCAA
AATCAAAGAAGAGATGCTCCAGGTCATCGCGCCGGAGATCTATGGCCCCCCGAAGAAGGAAGAGCAGGAT
TACAAGCCCCGAAAGCTAAAGCGGGTCAAAAAGAAAAAGAAAGATGATGATGATGAACTTGACGACGAGG
TGGAACTGCTGCACGCTACCGCGCCCAGGCGACGGGTACAGTGGAAAGGTCGACGCGTAAAACGTGTTTT
GCGACCCGGCACCACCGTAGTCTTTACGCCCGGTGAGCGCTCCACCCGCACCTACAAGCGCGTGTATGAT
GAGGTGTACGGCGACGAGGACCTGCTTGAGCAGGCCAACGAGCGCCTCGGGGAGTTTGCCTACGGAAAGC
GGCATAAGGACATGCTGGCGTTGCCGCTGGACGAGGGCAACCCAACACCTAGCCTAAAGCCCGTAACACT
GCAGCAGGTGCTGCCCGCGCTTGCACCGTCCGAAGAAAAGCGCGGCCTAAAGCGCGAGTCTGGTGACTTG
GCACCCACCGTGCAGCTGATGGTACCCAAGCGCCAGCGACTGGAAGATGTCTTGGAAAAAATGACCGTGG
AACCTGGGCTGGAGCCCGAGGTCCGCGTGCGGCCAATCAAGCAGGTGGCGCCGGGACTGGGCGTGCAGAC
CGTGGACGTTCAGATACCCACTACCAGTAGCACCAGTATTGCCACCGCCACAGAGGGCATGGAGACACAA
ACGTCCCCGGTTGCCTCAGCGGTGGCGGATGCCGCGGTGCAGGCGGTCGCTGCGGCCGCGTCCAAGACCT
CTACGGAGGTGCAAACGGACCCGTGGATGTTTCGCGTTTCAGCCCCCCGGCGCCCGCGCCGTTCGAGGAA
GTACGGCGCCGCCAGCGCGCTACTGCCCGAATATGCCCTACATCCTTCCATTGCGCCTACCCCCGGCTAT
CGTGGCTACACCTACCGCCCCAGAAGACGAGCAACTACCCGACGCCGAACCACCACTGGAACCCGCCGCC
GCCGTCGCCGTCGCCAGCCCGTGCTGGCCCCGATTTCCGTGCGCAGGGTGGCTCGCGAAGGAGGCAGGAC
CCTGGTGCTGCCAACAGCGCGCTACCACCCCAGCATCGTTTAAAAGCCGGTCTTTGTGGTTCTTGCAGAT
ATGGCCCTCACCTGCCGCCTCCGTTTCCCGGTGCCGGGATTCCGAGGAAGAATGCACCGTAGGAGGGGCA
TGGCCGGCCACGGCCTGACGGGCGGCATGCGTCGTGCGCACCACCGGCGGCGGCGCGCGTCGCACCGTCG
CATGCGCGGCGGTATCCTGCCCCTCCTTATTCCACTGATCGCCGCGGCGATTGGCGCCGTGCCCGGAATT
GCATCCGTGGCCTTGCAGGCGCAGAGACACTGATTAAAAACAAGTTGCATGTGGAAAAATCAAAATAAAA
AGTCTGGACTCTCACGCTCGCTTGGTCCTGTAACTATTTTGTAGAATGGAAGACATCAACTTTGCGTCTC
TGGCCCCGCGACACGGCTCGCGCCCGTTCATGGGAAACTGGCAAGATATCGGCACCAGCAATATGAGCGG
TGGCGCCTTCAGCTGGGGCTCGCTGTGGAGCGGCATTAAAAATTTCGGTTCCACCGTTAAGAACTATGGC
AGCAAGGCCTGGAACAGCAGCACAGGCCAGATGCTGAGGGATAAGTTGAAAGAGCAAAATTTCCAACAAA
AGGTGGTAGATGGCCTGGCCTCTGGCATTAGCGGGGTGGTGGACCTGGCCAACCAGGCAGTGCAAAATAA
GATTAACAGTAAGCTTGATCCCCGCCCTCCCGTAGAGGAGCCTCCACCGGCCGTGGAGACAGTGTCTCCA
GAGGGGCGTGGCGAAAAGCGTCCGCGCCCCGACAGGGAAGAAACTCTGGTGACGCAAATAGACGAGCCTC
CCTCGTACGAGGAGGCACTAAAGCAAGGCCTGCCCACCACCCGTCCCATCGCGCCCATGGCTACCGGAGT
GCTGGGCCAGCACACACCCGTAACGCTGGACCTGCCTCCCCCCGCCGACACCCAGCAGAAACCTGTGCTG
CCAGGCCCGACCGCCGTTGTTGTAACCCGTCCTAGCCGCGCGTCCCTGCGCCGCGCCGCCAGCGGTCCGC
GATCGTTGCGGCCCGTAGCCAGTGGCAACTGGCAAAGCACACTGAACAGCATCGTGGGTCTGGGGGTGCA
ATCCCTGAAGCGCCGACGATGCTTCTGATAGCTAACGTGTCGTATGTGTGTCATGTATGCGTCCATGTCG
CCGCCAGAGGAGCTGCTGAGCCGCCGCGCGCCCGCTTTCCAAGATGGCTACCCCTTCGATGATGCCGCAG
TGGTCTTACATGCACATCTCGGGCCAGGACGCCTCGGAGTACCTGAGCCCCGGGCTGGTGCAGTTTGCCC
GCGCCACCGAGACGTACTTCAGCCTGAATAACAAGTTTAGAAACCCCACGGTGGCGCCTACGCACGACGT
GACCACAGACCGGTCCCAGCGTTTGACGCTGCGGTTCATCCCTGTGGACCGTGAGGATACTGCGTACTCG
TACAAGGCGCGGTTCACCCTAGCTGTGGGTGATAACCGTGTGCTGGACATGGCTTCCACGTACTTTGACA
TCCGCGGCGTGCTGGACAGGGGCCCTACTTTTAAGCCCTACTCTGGCACTGCCTACAACGCCCTGGCTCC
CAAGGGTGCCCCAAATCCTTGCGAATGGGATGAAGCTGCTACTGCTCTTGAAATAAACCTAGAAGAAGAG
GACGATGACAACGAAGACGAAGTAGACGAGCAAGCTGAGCAGCAAAAAACTCACGTATTTGGGCAGGCGC
CTTATTCTGGTATAAATATTACAAAGGAGGGTATTCAAATAGGTGTCGAAGGTCAAACACCTAAATATGC
CGATAAAACATTTCAACCTGAACCTCAAATAGGAGAATCTCAGTGGTACGAAACAGAAATTAATCATGCA
GCTGGGAGAGTCCTAAAAAAGACTACCCCAATGAAACCATGTTACGGTTCATATGCAAAACCCACAAATG
AAAATGGAGGGCAAGGCATTCTTGTAAAGCAACAAAATGGAAAGCTAGAAAGTCAAGTGGAAATGCAATT
TTTCTCAACTACTGAGGCAGCCGCAGGCAATGGTGATAACTTGACTCCTAAAGTGGTATTGTACAGTGAA
GATGTAGATATAGAAACCCCAGACACTCATATTTCTTACATGCCCACTATTAAGGAAGGTAACTCACGAG
AACTAATGGGCCAACAATCTATGCCCAACAGGCCTAATTACATTGCTTTTAGGGACAATTTTATTGGTCT
AATGTATTACAACAGCACGGGTAATATGGGTGTTCTGGCGGGCCAAGCATCGCAGTTGAATGCTGTTGTA
GATTTGCAAGACAGAAACACAGAGCTTTCATACCAGCTTTTGCTTGATTCCATTGGTGATAGAACCAGGT
ACTTTTCTATGTGGAATCAGGCTGTTGACAGCTATGATCCAGATGTTAGAATTATTGAAAATCATGGAAC
TGAAGATGAACTTCCAAATTACTGCTTTCCACTGGGAGGTGTGATTAATACAGAGACTCTTACCAAGGTA
AAACCTAAAACAGGTCAGGAAAATGGATGGGAAAAAGATGCTACAGAATTTTCAGATAAAAATGAAATAA
GAGTTGGAAATAATTTTGCCATGGAAATCAATCTAAATGCCAACCTGTGGAGAAATTTCCTGTACTCCAA
CATAGCGCTGTATTTGCCCGACAAGCTAAAGTACAGTCCTTCCAACGTAAAAATTTCTGATAACCCAAAC
ACCTACGACTACATGAACAAGCGAGTGGTGGCTCCCGGGCTAGTGGACTGCTACATTAACCTTGGAGCAC
GCTGGTCCCTTGACTATATGGACAACGTCAACCCATTTAACCACCACCGCAATGCTGGCCTGCGCTACCG
CTCAATGTTGCTGGGCAATGGTCGCTATGTGCCCTTCCACATCCAGGTGCCTCAGAAGTTCTTTGCCATT
AAAAACCTCCTTCTCCTGCCGGGCTCATACACCTACGAGTGGAACTTCAGGAAGGATGTTAACATGGTTC
TGCAGAGCTCCCTAGGAAATGACCTAAGGGTTGACGGAGCCAGCATTAAGTTTGATAGCATTTGCCTTTA
CGCCACCTTCTTCCCCATGGCCCACAACACCGCCTCCACGCTTGAGGCCATGCTTAGAAACGACACCAAC
GACCAGTCCTTTAACGACTATCTC
[453 nt withheld, positions 19555-20007]
CAGCCCATGAGCCGTCAGGTGGTGGATGATACTAAATACAAGGACTACCAACAGGTGGGCATCCTACACC
AACACAACAACTCTGGATTTGTTGGCTACCTTGCCCCCACCATGCGCGAAGGACAGGCCTACCCTGCTAA
CTTCCCCTATCCGCTTATAGGCAAGACCGCAGTTGACAGCATTACCCAGAAAAAGTTTCTTTGCGATCGC
ACCCTTTGGCGCATCCCATTCTCCAGTAACTTTATGTCCATGGGCGCACTCACAGACCTGGGCCAAAACC
TTCTCTACGCCAACTCCGCCCACGCGCTAGACATGACTTTTGAGGTGGATCCCATGGACGAGCCCACCCT
TCTTTATGTTTTGTTTGAAGTCTTTGACGTGGTCCGTGTGCACCAGCCGCACCGCGGCGTCATCGAAACC
GTGTACCTGCGCACGCCCTTCTCGGCCGGCAACGCCACAACATAAAGAAGCAAGCAACATCAACAACAGC
TGCCGCCATGGGCTCCAGTGAGCAGGAACTGAAAGCCATTGTCAAAGATCTTGGTTGTGGGCCATATTTT
TTGGGCACCTATGACAAGCGCTTTCCAGGCTTTGTTTCTCCACACAAGCTCGCCTGCGCCATAGTCAATA
CGGCCGGTCGCGAGACTGGGGGCGTACACTGGATGGCCTTTGCCTGGAACCCGCACTCAAAAACATGCTA
CCTCTTTGAGCCCTTTGGCTTTTCTGACCAGCGACTCAAGCAGGTTTACCAGTTTGAGTACGAGTCACTC
CTGCGCCGTAGCGCCATTGCTTCTTCCCCCGACCGCTGTATAACGCTGGAAAAGTCCACCCAAAGCGTAC
AGGGGCCCAACTCGGCCGCCTGTGGACTATTCTGCTGCATGTTTCTCCACGCCTTTGCCAACTGGCCCCA
AACTCCCATGGATCACAACCCCACCATGAACCTTATTACCGGGGTACCCAACTCCATGCTCAACAGTCCC
CAGGTACAGCCCACCCTGCGTCGCAACCAGGAACAGCTCTACAGCTTCCTGGAGCGCCACTCGCCCTACT
TCCGCAGCCACAGTGCGCAGATTAGGAGCGCCACTTCTTTTTGTCACTTGAAAAACATGTAAAAATAATG
TACTAGAGACACTTTCAATAAAGGCAAATGCTTTTATTTGTACACTCTCGGGTGATTATTTACCCCCACC
CTTGCCGTCTGCGCCGTTTAAAAATCAAAGGGGTTCTGCCGCGCATCGCTATGCGCCACTGGCAGGGACA
CGTTGCGATACTGGTGTTTAGTGCTCCACTTAAACTCAGGCACAACCATCCGCGGCAGCTCGGTGAAGTT
TTCACTCCACAGGCTGCGCACCATCACCAACGCGTTTAGCAGGTCGGGCGCCGATATCTTGAAGTCGCAG
TTGGGGCCTCCGCCCTGCGCGCGCGAGTTGCGATACACAGGGTTGCAGCACTGGAACACTATCAGCGCCG
GGTGGTGCACGCTGGCCAGCACGCTCTTGTCGGAGATCAGATCCGCGTCCAGGTCCTCCGCGTTGCTCAG
GGCGAACGGAGTCAACTTTGGTAGCTGCCTTCCCAAAAAGGGCGCGTGCCCAGGCTTTGAGTTGCACTCG
CACCGTAGTGGCATCAAAAGGTGACCGTGCCCGGTCTGGGCGTTAGGATACAGCGCCTGCATAAAAGCCT
TGATCTGCTTAAAAGCCACCTGAGCCTTTGCGCCTTCAGAGAAGAACATGCCGCAAGACTTGCCGGAAAA
CTGATTGGCCGGACAGGCCGCGTCGTGCACGCAGCACCTTGCGTCGGTGTTGGAGATCTGCACCACATTT
CGGCCCCACCGGTTCTTCACGATCTTGGCCTTGCTAGACTGCTCCTTCAGCGCGCGCTGCCCGTTTTCGC
TCGTCACATCCATTTCAATCACGTGCTCCTTATTTATCATAATGCTTCCGTGTAGACACTTAAGCTCGCC
TTCGATCTCAGCGCAGCGGTGCAGCCACAACGCGCAGCCCGTGGGCTCGTGATGCTTGTAGGTCACCTCT
GCAAACGACTGCAGGTACGCCTGCAGGAATCGCCCCATCATCGTCACAAAGGTCTTGTTGCTGGTGAAGG
TCAGCTGCAACCCGCGGTGCTCCTCGTTCAGCCAGGTCTTGCATACGGCCGCCAGAGCTTCCACTTGGTC
AGGCAGTAGTTTGAAGTTCGCCTTTAGATCGTTATCCACGTGGTACTTGTCCATCAGCGCGCGCGCAGCC
TCCATGCCCTTCTCCCACGCAGACACGATCGGCACACTCAGCGGGTTCATCACCGTAATTTCACTTTCCG
CTTCGCTGGGCTCTTCCTCTTCCTCTTGCGTCCGCATACCACGCGCCACTGGGTCGTCTTCATTCAGCCG
CCGCACTGTGCGCTTACCTCCTTTGCCATGCTTGATTAGCACCGGTGGGTTGCTGAAACCCACCATTTGT
AGCGCCACATCTTCTCTTTCTTCCTCGCTGTCCACGATTACCTCTGGTGATGGCGGGCGCTCGGGCTTGG
GAGAAGGGCGCTTCTTTTTCTTCTTGGGCGCAATGGCCAAATCCGCCGCCGAGGTCGATGGCCGCGGGCT
GGGTGTGCGCGGCACCAGCGCGTCTTGTGATGAGTCTTCCTCGTCCTCGGACTCGATACGCCGCCTCATC
CGCTTTTTTGGGGGCGCCCGGGGAGGCGGCGGCGACGGGGACGGGGACGACACGTCCTCCATGGTTGGGG
GACGTCGCGCCGCACCGCGTCCGCGCTCGGGGGTGGTTTCGCGCTGCTCCTCTTCCCGACTGGCCATTTC
CTTCTCCTATAGGCAGAAAAAGATCATGGAGTCAGTCGAGAAGAAGGACAGCCTAACCGCCCCCTCTGAG
TTCGCCACCACCGCCTCCACCGATGCCGCCAACGCGCCTACCACCTTCCCCGTCGAGGCACCCCCGCTTG
AGGAGGAGGAAGTGATTATCGAGCAGGACCCAGGTTTTGTAAGCGAAGACGACGAGGACCGCTCAGTACC
AACAGAGGATAAAAAGCAAGACCAGGACAACGCAGAGGCAAACGAGGAACAAGTCGGGCGGGGGGACGAA
AGGCATGGCGACTACCTAGATGTGGGAGACGACGTGCTGTTGAAGCATCTGCAGCGCCAGTGCGCCATTA
TCTGCGACGCGTTGCAAGAGCGCAGCGATGTGCCCCTCGCCATAGCGGATGTCAGCCTTGCCTACGAACG
CCACCTATTCTCACCGCGCGTACCCCCCAAACGCCAAGAAAACGGCACATGCGAGCCCAACCCGCGCCTC
AACTTCTACCCCGTATTTGCCGTGCCAGAGGTGCTTGCCACCTATCACATCTTTTTCCAAAACTGCAAGA
TACCCCTATCCTGCCGTGCCAACCGCAGCCGAGCGGACAAGCAGCTGGCCTTGCGGCAGGGCGCTGTCAT
ACCTGATATCGCCTCGCTCAACGAAGTGCCAAAAATCTTTGAGGGTCTTGGACGCGACGAGAAGCGCGCG
GCAAACGCTCTGCAACAGGAAAACAGCGAAAATGAAAGTCACTCTGGAGTGTTGGTGGAACTCGAGGGTG
ACAACGCGCGCCTAGCCGTACTAAAACGCAGCATCGAGGTCACCCACTTTGCCTACCCGGCACTTAACCT
ACCCCCCAAGGTCATGAGCACAGTCATGAGTGAGCTGATCGTGCGCCGTGCGCAGCCCCTGGAGAGGGAT
GCAAATTTGCAAGAACAAACAGAGGAGGGCCTACCCGCAGTTGGCGACGAGCAGCTAGCGCGCTGGCTTC
AAACGCGCGAGCCTGCCGACTTGGAGGAGCGACGCAAACTAATGATGGCCGCAGTGCTCGTTACCGTGGA
GCTTGAGTGCATGCAGCGGTTCTTTGCTGACCCGGAGATGCAGCGCAAGCTAGAGGAAACATTGCACTAC
ACCTTTCGACAGGGCTACGTACGCCAGGCCTGCAAGATCTCCAACGTGGAGCTCTGCAACCTGGTCTCCT
ACCTTGGAATTTTGCACGAAAACCGCCTTGGGCAAAACGTGCTTCATTCCACGCTCAAGGGCGAGGCGCG
CCGCGACTACGTCCGCGACTGCGTTTACTTATTTCTATGCTACACCTGGCAGACGGCCATGGGCGTTTGG
CAGCAGTGCTTGGAGGAGTGCAACCTCAAGGAGCTGCAGAAACTGCTAAAGCAAAACTTGAAGGACCTAT
GGACGGCCTTCAACGAGCGCTCCGTGGCCGCGCACCTGGCGGACATCATTTTCCCCGAACGCCTGCTTAA
AACCCTGCAACAGGGTCTGCCAGACTTCACCAGTCAAAGCATGTTGCAGAACTTTAGGAACTTTATCCTA
GAGCGCTCAGGAATCTTGCCCGCCACCTGCTGTGCACTTCCTAGCGACTTTGTGCCCATTAAGTACCGCG
AATGCCCTCCGCCGCTTTGGGGCCACTGCTACCTTCTGCAGCTAGCCAACTACCTTGCCTACCACTCTGA
CATAATGGAAGACGTGAGCGGTGACGGTCTACTGGAGTGTCACTGTCGCTGCAACCTATGCACCCCGCAC
CGCTCCCTGGTTTGCAATTCGCAGCTGCTTAACGAAAGTCAAATTATCGGTACCTTTGAGCTGCAGGGTC
CCTCGCCTGACGAAAAGTCCGCGGCTCCGGGGTTGAAACTCACTCCGGGGCTGTGGACGTCGGCTTACCT
TCGCAAATTTGTACCTGAGGACTACCACGCCCACGAGATTAGGTTCTACGAAGACCAATCCCGCCCGCCT
AATGCGGAGCTTACCGCCTGCGTCATTACCCAGGGCCACATTCTTGGCCAATTGCAAGCCATCAACAAAG
CCCGCCAAGAGTTTCTGCTACGAAAGGGACGGGGGGTTTACTTGGACCCCCAGTCCGGCGAGGAGCTCAA
CCCAATCCCCCCGCCGCCGCAGCCCTATCAGCAGCAGCCGCGGGCCCTTGCTTCCCAGGATGGCACCCAA
AAAGAAGCTGCAGCTGCCGCCGCCACCCACGGACGAGGAGGAATACTGGGACAGTCAGGCAGAGGAGGTT
TTGGACGAGGAGGAGGAGGACATGATGGAAGACTGGGAGAGCCTAGACGAGGAAGCTTCCGAGGTCGAAG
AGGTGTCAGACGAAACACCGTCACCCTCGGTCGCATTCCCCTCGCCGGCGCCCCAGAAATCGGCAACCGG
TTCCAGCATGGCTACAACCTCCGCTCCTCAGGCGCCGCCGGCACTGCCCGTTCGCCGACCCAACCGTAGA
TGGGACACCACTGGAACCAGGGCCGGTAAGTCCAAGCAGCCGCCGCCGTTAGCCCAAGAGCAACAACAGC
GCCAAGGCTACCGCTCATGGCGCGGGCACAAGAACGCCATAGTTGCTTGCTTGCAAGACTGTGGGGGCAA
CATCTCCTTCGCCCGCCGCTTTCTTCTCTACCATCACGGCGTGGCCTTCCCCCGTAACATCCTGCATTAC
TACCGTCATCTCTACAGCCCATACTGCACCGGCGGCAGCGGCAGCAACAGCAGCGGCCACACAGAAGCAA
AGGCGACCGGATAGCAAGACTCTGACAAAGCCCAAGAAATCCACAGCGGCGGCAGCAGCAGGAGGAGGAG
CGCTGCGTCTGGCGCCCAACGAACCCGTATCGACCCGCGAGCTTAGAAACAGGATTTTTCCCACTCTGTA
TGCTATATTTCAACAGAGCAGGGGCCAAGAACAAGAGCTGAAAATAAAAAACAGGTCTCTGCGATCCCTC
ACCCGCAGCTGCCTGTATCACAAAAGCGAAGATCAGCTTCGGCGCACGCTGGAAGACGCGGAGGCTCTCT
TCAGTAAATACTGCGCGCTGACTCTTAAGGACTAGTTTCGCGCCCTTTCTCAAATTTAAGCGCGAAAACT
ACGTCATCTCCAGCGGCCACACCCGGCGCCAGCACCTGTTGTCAGCGCCATTATGAGCAAGGAAATTCCC
ACGCCCTACATGTGGAGTTACCAGCCACAAATGGGACTTGCGGCTGGAGCTGCCCAAGACTACTCAACCC
GAATAAACTACATGAGCGCGGGACCCCACATGATATCCCGGGTCAACGGAATACGCGCCCACCGAAACCG
AATTCTCCTGGAACAGGCGGCTATTACCACCACACCTCGTAATAACCTTAATCCCCGTAGTTGGCCCGCT
GCCCTGGTGTACCAGGAAAGTCCCGCTCCCACCACTGTGGTACTTCCCAGAGACGCCCAGGCCGAAGTTC
AGATGACTAACTCAGGGGCGCAGCTTGCGGGCGGCTTTCGTCACAGGGTGCGGTCGCCCGGGCAGGGTAT
AACTCACCTGACAATCAGAGGGCGAGGTATTCAGCTCAACGACGAGTCGGTGAGCTCCTCGCTTGGTCTC
CGTCCGGACGGGACATTTCAGATCGGCGGCGCCGGCCGCTCTTCATTCACGCCTCGTCAGGCAATCCTAA
CTCTGCAGACCTCGTCCTCTGAGCCGCGCTCTGGAGGCATTGGAACTCTGCAATTTATTGAGGAGTTTGT
GCCATCGGTCTACTTTAACCCCTTCTCGGGACCTCCCGGCCACTATCCGGATCAATTTATTCCTAACTTT
GACGCGGTAAAGGACTCGGCGGACGGCTACGACTGAATGTTATAAGTTCCTGTCCATCCGCACCCACTAT
CTTCATGTTGTTGCAGATGAAGCGCGCAAGACCGTCTGAAGATACCTTCAACCCCGTGTATCCATATGAC
ACGGAAACCGGTCCTCCAACTGTGCCTTTTCTTACTCCTCCCTTTGTATCCCCCAATGGGTTTCAAGAGA
GTCCCCCTGGGGTACTCTCTTTGCGCCTATCCGAACCTCTAGTTACCTCCAATGGCATGCTTGCGCTCAA
AATGGGCAACGGCCTCTCTCTGGACGAGGCCGGCAACCTTACCTCCCAAAATGTAACCACTGTGAGCCCA
CCTCTCAAAAAAACCAAGTCAAACATAAACCTGGAAATATCTGCACCCCTCACAGTTACCTCAGAAGCCC
TAACTGTGGCTGCCGCCGCACCTCTAATGGTCGCGGGCAACACACTCACCATGCAATCACAGGCCCCGCT
AACCGTGCACGACTCCAAACTTAGCATTGCCACCCAAGGACCCCTCACAGTGTCAGAAGGAAAGCTAGCC
CTGCAAACATCAGGCCCCCTCACCACCACCGATAGCAGTACCCTTACTATCACTGCCTCACCCCCTCTAA
CTACTGCCACTGGTAGCTTGGGCATTGACTTGAAAGAGCCCATTTATACACAAAATGGAAAACTAGGACT
AAAGTACGGGGCTCCTTTGCATGTAACAGACGACCTAAACACTTTGACCGTAGCAACTGGTCCAGGTGTG
ACTATTAATAATACTTCCTTGCAAACTAAAGTTACTGGAGCCTTGGGTTTTGATTCACAAGGCAATATGC
AACTTAATGTAGCAGGAGGACTAAGGATTGATTCTCAAAACAGACGCCTTATACTTGATGTTAGTTATCC
GTTTGATGCTCAAAACCAACTAAATCTAAGACTAGGACAGGGCCCTCTTTTTATAAACTCAGCCCACAAC
TTGGATATTAACTACAACAAAGGCCTTTACTTGTTTACAGCTTCAAACAATTCCAAAAAGCTTGAGGTTA
ACCTAAGCACTGCCAAGGGGTTGATGTTTGACGCTACAGCCATAGCCATTAATGCAGGAGATGGGCTTGA
ATTTGGTTCACCTAATGCACCAAACACAAATCCCCTCAAAACAAAAATTGGCCATGGCCTAGAATTTGAT
TCAAACAAGGCTATGGTTCCTAAACTAGGAACTGGCCTTAGTTTTGACAGCACAGGTGCCATTACAGTAG
GAAACAAAAATAATGATAAGCTAACTTTGTGGACCACACCAGCTCCATCTCCTAACTGTAGACTAAATGC
AGAGAAAGATGCTAAACTCACTTTGGTCTTAACAAAATGTGGCAGTCAAATACTTGCTACAGTTTCAGTT
TTGGCTGTTAAAGGCAGTTTGGCTCCAATATCTGGAACAGTTCAAAGTGCTCATCTTATTATAAGATTTG
ACGAAAATGGAGTGCTACTAAACAATTCCTTCCTGGACCCAGAATATTGGAACTTTAGAAATGGAGATCT
TACTGAAGGCACAGCCTATACAAACGCTGTTGGATTTATGCCTAACCTATCAGCTTATCCAAAATCTCAC
GGTAAAACTGCCAAAAGTAACATTGTCAGTCAAGTTTACTTAAACGGAGACAAAACTAAACCTGTAACAC
TAACCATTACACTAAACGGTACACAGGAAACAGGAGACACAACTCCAAGTGCATACTCTATGTCATTTTC
ATGGGACTGGTCTGGCCACAACTACATTAATGAAATATTTGCCACATCCTCTTACACTTTTTCATACATT
GCCCAAGAATAAAGAATCGTTTGTGTTATGTTTCAACGTGTTTATTTTTCAATTGCAGAAAATTTCAAGT
CATTTTTCATTCAGTAGTATAGCCCCACCACCACATAGCTTATACAGATCACCGTACCTTAATCAAACTC
ACAGAACCCTAGTATTCAACCTGCCACCTCCCTCCCAACACACAGAGTACACAGTCCTTTCTCCCCGGCT
GGCCTTAAAAAGCATCATATCATGGGTAACAGACATATTCTTAGGTGTTATATTCCACACGGTTTCCTGT
CGAGCCAAACGCTCATCAGTGATATTAATAAACTCCCCGGGCAGCTCACTTAAGTTCATGTCGCTGTCCA
GCTGCTGAGCCACAGGCTGCTGTCCAACTTGCGGTTGCTTAACGGGCGGCGAAGGAGAAGTCCACGCCTA
CATGGGGGTAGAGTCATAATCGTGCATCAGGATAGGGCGGTGGTGCTGCAGCAGCGCGCGAATAAACTGC
TGCCGCCGCCGCTCCGTCCTGCAGGAATACAACATGGCAGTGGTCTCCTCAGCGATGATTCGCACCGCCC
GCAGCATAAGGCGCCTTGTCCTCCGGGCACAGCAGCGCACCCTGATCTCACTTAAATCAGCACAGTAACT
GCAGCACAGCACCACAATATTGTTCAAAATCCCACAGTGCAAGGCGCTGTATCCAAAGCTCATGGCGGGG
ACCACAGAACCCACGTGGCCATCATACCACAAGCGCAGGTAGATTAAGTGGCGACCCCTCATAAACACGC
TGGACATAAACATTACCTCTTTTGGCATGTTGTAATTCACCACCTCCCGGTACCATATAAACCTCTGATT
AAACATGGCGCCATCCACCACCATCCTAAACCAGCTGGCCAAAACCTGCCCGCCGGCTATACACTGCAGG
GAACCGGGACTGGAACAATGACAGTGGAGAGCCCAGGACTCGTAACCATGGATCATCATGCTCGTCATGA
TATCAATGTTGGCACAACACAGGCACACGTGCATACACTTCCTCAGGATTACAAGCTCCTCCCGCGTTAG
AACCATATCCCAGGGAACAACCCATTCCTGAATCAGCGTAAATCCCACACTGCAGGGAAGACCTCGCACG
TAACTCACGTTGTGCATTGTCAAAGTGTTACATTCGGGCAGCAGCGGATGATCCTCCAGTATGGTAGCGC
GGGTTTCTGTCTCAAAAGGAGGTAGACGATCCCTACTGTACGGAGTGCGCCGAGACAACCGAGATCGTGT
TGGTCGTAGTGTCATGCCAAATGGAACGCCGGACGTAGTCATATTTCCTGAAGCAAAACCAGGTGCGGGC
GTGACAAACAGATCTGCGTCTCCGGTCTCGCCGCTTAGATCGCTCTGTGTAGTAGTTGTAGTATATCCAC
TCTCTCAAAGCATCCAGGCGCCCCCTGGCTTCGGGTTCTATGTAAACTCCTTCATGCGCCGCTGCCCTGA
TAACATCCACCACCGCAGAATAAGCCACACCCAGCCAACCTACACATTCGTTCTGCGAGTCACACACGGG
AGGAGCGGGAAGAGCTGGAAGAACCATGTTTTTTTTTTTATTCCAAAAGATTATCCAAAACCTCAAAATG
AAGATCTATTAAGTGAACGCGCTCCCCTCCGGTGGCGTGGTCAAACTCTACAGCCAAAGAACAGATAATG
GCATTTGTAAGATGTTGCACAATGGCTTCCAAAAGGCAAACGGCCCTCACGTCCAAGTGGACGTAAAGGC
TAAACCCTTCAGGGTGAATCTCCTCTATAAACATTCCAGCACCTTCAACCATGCCCAAATAATTCTCATC
TCGCCACCTTCTCAATATATCTCTAAGCAAATCCCGAATATTAAGTCCGGCCATTGTAAAAATCTGCTCC
AGAGCGCCCTCCACCTTCAGCCTCAAGCAGCGAATCATGATTGCAAAAATTCAGGTTCCTCACAGACCTG
TATAAGATTCAAAAGCGGAACATTAACAAAAATACCGCGATCCCGTAGGTCCCTTCGCAGGGCCAGCTGA
ACATAATCGTGCAGGTCTGCACGGACCAGCGCGGCCACTTCCCCGCCAGGAACCATGACAAAAGAACCCA
CACTGATTATGACACGCATACTCGGAGCTATGCTAACCAGCGTAGCCCCGATGTAAGCTTGTTGCATGGG
CGGCGATATAAAATGCAAGGTGCTGCTCAAAAAATCAGGCAAAGCCTCGCGCAAAAAAGAAAGCACATCG
TAGTCATGCTCATGCAGATAAAGGCAGGTAAGCTCCGGAACCACCACAGAAAAAGACACCATTTTTCTCT
CAAACATGTCTGCGGGTTTCTGCATAAACACAAAATAAAATAACAAAAAAACATTTAAACATTAGAAGCC
TGTCTTACAACAGGAAAAACAACCCTTATAAGCATAAGACGGACTACGGCCATGCCGGCGTGACCGTAAA
AAAACTGGTCACCGTGATTAAAAAGCACCACCGACAGCTCCTCGGTCATGTCCGGAGTCATAATGTAAGA
CTCGGTAAACACATCAGGTTGATTCACATCGGTCAGTGCTAAAAAGCGACCGAAATAGCCCGGGGGAATA
CATACCCGCAGGCGTAGAGACAACATTACAGCCCCCATAGGAGGTATAACAAAATTAATAGGAGAGAAAA
ACACATAAACACCTGAAAAACCCTCCTGCCTAGGCAAAATAGCACCCTCCCGCTCCAGAACAACATACAG
CGCTTCCACAGCGGCAGCCATAACAGTCAGCCTTACCAGTAAAAAAGAAAACCTATTAAAAAAACACCAC
TCGACACGGCACCAGCTCAATCAGTCACAGTGTAAAAAAGGGCCAAGTGCAGAGCGAGTATATATAGGAC
TAAAAAATGACGTAACGGTTAAAGTCCACAAAAAACACCCAGAAAACCGCACGCGAACCTACGCCCAGAA
ACGAAAGCCAAAAAACCCACAACTTCCTCAAATCGTCACTTCCGTTTTCCCACGTTACGTCACTTCCCAT
TTTAAGAAAACTACAATTCCCAACACATACAAGTTACTCCGCCCTAAAACCTACGTCACCCGCCCCGTTC
CCACGCCCCGCGCCACGTCACAAACTCCACCCCCTCATTATCATATTGGCTTCAATCCAAAATAAGGTAT
ATTATTGATGATGTTACATCGTTAATTAACGATTTCGAACCCGGGGTACCGAATTCCTCGAGTCTAGAGG
AGCATGCGACGTCGCAATTCGCCCTATAGTGAGTCGTATTACAATTCACTGGCCGTCGTTTTACAACGTC
GTGACTGGGAAAACCCTGGCGTTACCCAACTTAATCGCCTTGCAGCACATCCCCCTTTCGCCAGCTGGCG
TAATAGCGAAGAGGCCCGCACCGATCGCCCTTCCCAACAGTTGCGCAGCCTGAATGGCGAATGGAAATTG
TAAGCGTTAATATTTTGTTAAAATTCGCGTTAAATTTTTGTTAAATCAGCTCATTTTTTAACCAATAGGC
CGAAATCGGCAAAATCCCTTATAAATCAAAAGAATAGACCGAGATAGGGT
[37 nt withheld, positions 31958-31994]
AAAGAACGTGGACTCCAACGTCAAAGG
[49 nt withheld, positions 32022-32070]
T
[91 nt withheld, positions 32072-32162]
G
[124 nt withheld, positions 32164-32287]
CCTGATGCGGTATTTTCTCCTTACGCATCTGTGCGGTATTTCACACCGCATACAGGTGGCACTTTTCGGG
GAAATGTGCGCGGAACCCCTATTTGTTTATTTTTCTAAATACATTCAAATATGTATCCGCTCATGAGACA
ATAACCCTGATAAATGCTTCAATAATATTGAAAAAGGAAGAGTATGAGTATTCAACATTTCCGTGTCGCC
CTTATTCCCTTTTTTGCGGCATTTTGCCTTCCTGTTTTTGCTCACCCAGAAACGCTGGTGAAAGTAAAAG
ATGCTGAAGATCAGTTGGGTGCACGAGTGGGTTACATCGAACTGGATCTCAACAGCGGTAAGATCCTTGA
GAGTTTTCGCCCCGAAGAACGTTTTCCAATGATGAGCACTTTTAAAGTTCTGCTATGTGGCGCGGTATTA
TCCCGTATTGACGCCGGGCAAGAGCAACTCGGTCGCCGCATACACTATTCTCAGAATGACTTGGTTGAGT
ACTCACCAGTCACAGAAAAGCATCTTACGGATGGCATGACAGTAAGAGAATTATGCAGTGCTGCCATAAC
CATGAGTGATAACACTGCGGCCAACTTACTTCTGACAACGATCGGAGGACCGAAGGAGCTAACCGCTTTT
TTGCACAACATGGGGGATCATGTAACTCGCCTTGATCGTTGGGAACCGGAGCTGAATGAAGCCATACCAA
ACGACGAGCGTGACACCACGATGCCTGTAGCAATGGCAACAACGTTGCGCAAACTATTAACTGGCGAACT
ACTTACTCTAGCTTCCCGGCAACAATTAATAGACTGGATGGAGGCGGATAAAGTTGCAGGACCACTTCTG
CGCTCGGCCCTTCCGGCTGGCTGGTTTATTGCTGATAAATCTGGAGCCGGTGAGCGTGGGTCTCGCGGTA
TCATTGCAGCACTGGGGCCAGATGGTAAGCCCTCCCGTATCGTAGTTATCTACACGACGGGGAGTCAGGC
AACTATGGATGAACGAAATAGACAGATCGCTGAGATAGGTGCCTCACTGATTAAGCATTGGTAACTGTCA
GACCAAGTTTACTCATATATACTTTAGATTGATTTAAAACTTCATTTTTAATTTAAAAGGATCTAGGTGA
AGATCCTTTTTGATAATCTCATGACCAAAATCCCTTAACGTGAGTTTTCGTTCCACTGAGCGTCAGACCC
CGTAGAAAAGATCAAAGGATCTTCTTGAGATCCTTTTTTTCTGCGCGTAATCTGCTGCTTGCAAACAAAA
AAACCACCGCTACCAGCGGTGGTTTGTTTGCCGGATCAAGAGCTACCAACTCTTTTTCCGAAGGTAACTG
GCTTCAGCAGAGCGCAGATACCAAATACTGTTCTTCTAGTGTAGCCGTAGTTAGGCCACCACTTCAAGAA
CTCTGTAGCACCGCCTACATACCTCGCTCTGCTAATCCTGTTACCAGTGGCTGCTGCCAGTGGCGATAAG
TCGTGTCTTACCGGGTTGGACTCAAGACGATAGTTACCGGATAAGGCGCAGCGGTCGGGCTGAACGGGGG
GTTCGTGCACACAGCCCAGCTTGGAGCGAACGACCTACACCGAACTGAGATACCTACAGCGTGAGCTATG
AGAAAGCGCCACGCTTCCCGAAGGGAGAAAGGCGGACAGGTATCCGGTAAGCGGCAGGGTCGGAACAGGA
GAGCGCACGAGGGAGCTTCCAGGGGGAAACGCCTGGTATCTTTATAGTCCTGTCGGGTTTCGCCACCTCT
GACTTGAGCGTCGATTTTTGTGATGCTCGTCAGGGGGGCGGAGCCTATGGAAAAACGCCAGCAACGCGGC
CTTTTTACGGTTCCTGGCCTTTTGCTGGCCTTTTGCTCACATGTTCTTTCCTGCGTTATCCCCTGATTCT
GTGGATAACCGTATTACCGCCTTTGAGTGAGCTGATACCGCTCGCCGCAGCCGAACGACCGAGCGCAGCG
AGTCAGTGAGCGAGGAAGCGGAAGAGCGCCCAATACGCAAACCGCCTCTCCCCGCGCGTTGGCCGATTCA
TTAATGCAGCTGGCACGACAGGTTTCCCGACTGGAAAGCGGGCAGTGAGCGCAACGCAATTAATGTGAGT
TAGCTCACTCATTAGGCACCCCAGGCTTTACACTTTATGCTTCCGGCTCGTATGTTGTGTGGAATTGTGA
GCGGATAACAATTTCACACAGGAAACAGCTATGACCATGATTACGCCAAGCTATTTAGGTGACACTATAG
AATACTCAAGCTAGTTAATTAACGTTAATTAACATCATCAATAATATACCTTATTTTGGATTGAAGCCAA
TATGATAATGAGGGGGTGGAGTTTGTGACGTGGCGCGGGGCGTGGGAACGGGGCGGGTGACGTAGTAGTG
TGGCGGAAGTGTGATGTTGCAAGTGTGGCGGAACACATGTAAGCGACGGATGTGGCAAAAGTGACGTTTT
TGGTGTGCGCCGGTGTACACAGGAAGTGACAATTTTCGCGCGGTTTTAGGCGGATGTTGTAGTAAATTTG
GGCGTAACCGAGTAAGATTTGGCCATTTTCGCGGGAAAACTGAATAAGAGGAAGTGAAATCTGAATAATT
TTGTGTTACTCATAGCGCGTAATCTCTAGCAT
Features (pLannotate 1.2.2; 44 found; start..end, strand, type, name):
     95..398     +  enhancer       CMV enhancer: human cytomegalovirus immediate early enhancer
    399..602     +  promoter       CMV promoter: human cytomegalovirus (CMV) immediate early promoter
    658..2085    +  CDS            tdTomato: tdTomato is a basic (constitutively fluorescent) orange fluorescent protein published in 2004, derived from Discosoma sp.. It is reported to be a somewhat slowly-maturing tandem dimer with low acid sensitivity.
   2119..2200    +  polyA_signal   SV40 poly(A) signal: SV40 polyadenylation signal
   2383..2802    +  CDS            IX: CAP9_ADE05 - Experimental evidence at protein level: Swiss-Prot protein existence level 1. Structural component of the virion that acts as a cement protein on the capsid exterior and forms triskelion structures consisting of three molecules that stabilize three hexon trimers at the center of each icosahedral facet and fixes the peripentonal hexons. Dispensable for assembly. During virus entry, recruits the anterograde motor kinesin-1 to the capsid docked at the nuclear pore complex thereby subjecting the docked capsid to a pulling force. The resulting tension leads to capsid disruption, disper
   2889..4118    -  CDS            IVa2 (fragment): PKG1_ADEM1 - Protein inferred from homology: Swiss-Prot protein existence level 3. Component of the packaging machinery which encapsidates the viral DNA into preformed capsids and transcriptional activator of the viral major late promoter (MLP). Binds, along with packaging proteins 2 and 3, to the specific packaging sequence on the left end of viral genomic DNA and displays ATPase activity thereby providing the power stroke of the packaging machinery. The activity of packaging protein IVa2 is stimulated by protein 33K which acts as a terminase. May be the protein that pumps DNA into the capsid
   3974..7141    -  CDS            POL: DPOL_ADE05 - Experimental evidence at protein level: Swiss-Prot protein existence level 1. Eukaryotic-type DNA polymerase involved in viral genomic replication. DNA synthesis is protein primed, and acts in a strand displacement replication. Assembles in complex with viral pTP, DBP, host NFIA and host POU2F1/OCT1 on viral origin of replication. The polymerase covalently transfers dCMP onto pTP, thereby initiating complementary strand synthesis. From Human adenovirus C serotype 5 (HAdV-5) (Human adenovirus 5).
   7360..9363    -  CDS            PTP: TERM_ADE05 - Experimental evidence at protein level: Swiss-Prot protein existence level 1. Protein covalently bound to the viral DNA that acts as a primer for viral genomic replication by DNA strand displacement. Assembles on the viral origin of replication in an initiation complex with viral polymerase, DBP, host NFIA and host POU2F1/OCT1. During initiation, the polymerase covalently couples the first dCTP with Ser- 580 of pTP. The terminal protein stimulates the template activity over 20 fold compared to protein-free templates. Neo-synthesized viral genomes are linked to two preterminal prot
   9392..9548    +  ncRNA          VA: Accession: RF00102 - VA RNA
   9647..9804    +  ncRNA          VA: Accession: RF00102 - VA RNA
   9822..11066   +  CDS            L1: PKG3_ADE05 - Experimental evidence at protein level: Swiss-Prot protein existence level 1. Involved in viral genome packaging through its interaction with packaging proteins 1 and 2. After proteolytic cleavage by adenovirus protease, L1 52/55k protein is removed from the capsid during viral maturation. From Human adenovirus C serotype 5 (HAdV-5) (Human adenovirus 5).
  11090..12844   +  CDS            CAP3_ADE05: Experimental evidence at protein level: Swiss-Prot protein existence level 1. Structural component of the virion that acts as a cement protein on the capsid exterior and which mediates the interactions between the hexons, including the peripentonal hexons, and reaches all the way to the penton vertices. Two hexon linking proteins IIIa, one from each facet, stabilize the unique edge interface between a pair of facets. As the virus enters the host cell, hexon linking proteins IIIa are shed concomitant with virion acidification in the endosome. During virus assembly, seems to play a role in the s
  12929..14641   +  CDS            L2: CAPSP_ADE05 - Experimental evidence at protein level: Swiss-Prot protein existence level 1. Major capsid protein that self-associates to form penton base pentamers, each in the shape of a pentagon, situated at the 12 vertices of the pseudo T=25 capsid. Involved in virus secondary attachment to host cell after initial attachment by the fiber protein. Binds host integrin heterodimer ITGAV-ITGB5 (alphaV-beta5) thereby triggering clathrin-mediated endocytosis of virions. Mediates initial virus attachment to CXADR-negative cells. Binding to integrins ITGAV-ITGB5 also seems to induce macropinocytosi
  14651..15244   +  CDS            L2: NP_ADE02 - Experimental evidence at protein level: Swiss-Prot protein existence level 1. Plays a role in the inhibition of host immune response within the nucleus. Interacts with cellular nucleosomes and immobilizes the host immune danger signal HMGB1 on chromatin. In turn, prevents HMGB1 release out of the cell and thus decreases inflammation. Plays also a role in the wrapping and condensation of the viral DNA. May also promote viral genome import into the nucleus. From Human adenovirus C serotype 2 (HAdV-2) (Human adenovirus 2).
  15317..16420   +  CDS            L2: CORE5_ADE05 - Experimental evidence at protein level: Swiss-Prot protein existence level 1. Associates loosely with the viral DNA to form an outer shell around the nucleoprotein-DNA complex and links it with the capsid by binding the endosome lysis protein. Dissociates from the viral genome during entry. Might be involved in nuclear capsid assembly of the viral particles through its association with NPM1/nucleophosmin. From Human adenovirus C serotype 5 (HAdV-5) (Human adenovirus 5).
  16451..16690   +  CDS            COR10_ADE02: Experimental evidence at protein level: Swiss-Prot protein existence level 1. [Pre-core protein X]: Interacts with the viral DNA and aids in tightly condensing it within the capsid. Cleavage of pre-core protein X may serve to partially relax this structure within the mature virion prior to its entry into the nucleus. From Human adenovirus C serotype 2 (HAdV-2) (Human adenovirus 2).
  16776..17525   +  CDS            L3: CAP6_ADE05 - Experimental evidence at protein level: Swiss-Prot protein existence level 1. [Protease cofactor]: Cofactor that activates the viral protease. Binds to viral protease in a 1:1 ratio. From Human adenovirus C serotype 5 (HAdV-5) (Human adenovirus 5).
  17614..20469   +  CDS            L3 (sequence partly withheld): CAPSH_ADE05 - Experimental evidence at protein level: Swiss-Prot protein existence level 1. Major capsid protein that self-associates to form 240 hexon trimers, each in the shape of a hexagon, building most of the pseudo T=25 capsid. Assembled into trimeric units with the help of the chaperone shutoff protein. Transported by pre-protein VI to the nucleus where it associates with other structural proteins to form an empty capsid. Might be involved, through its interaction with host dyneins, in the intracellular microtubule-dependent transport of incoming viral capsid to the nucleus. From Human
  20505..21116   +  CDS            L3: PRO_ADE05 - Experimental evidence at transcript level: Swiss-Prot protein existence level 2. Cleaves viral precursor proteins (pTP, pIIIa, pVI, pVII, pVIII, and pX) inside newly assembled particles giving rise to mature virions. Protease complexed to its cofactor slides along the viral DNA to specifically locate and cleave the viral precursors. Mature virions have a weakened organization compared to the unmature virions, thereby facilitating subsequent uncoating. Without maturation, the particle lacks infectivity and is unable to uncoat. Late in adenovirus infection, in the cytoplasm, may part
  21218..22804   -  CDS            DBP: DNB2_ADE05 - Experimental evidence at protein level: Swiss-Prot protein existence level 1. Plays a role in the elongation phase of viral strand displacement replication by unwinding the template in an ATP- independent fashion, employing its capacity to form multimers. Also enhances the rate of initiation. Released from template upon second strand synthesis. Assembles in complex with viral pTP, viral pol, host NFIA and host POU2F1/OCT1 on viral origin of replication. Covers the whole ssDNA genome during synthesis. The complementary strand synthesis induces its relese from DNA template. May inhi
  22833..25253   +  CDS            L4: SHUT_ADE05 - Experimental evidence at protein level: Swiss-Prot protein existence level 1. Protein that inhibits host translation while promoting late viral translation by ribosome shunting. Blocks host cap-dependent translation by binding to eIF4G, displacing MKNK1 from cap initiation complexes and preventing EIF4E phosphorylation. Binds to the tripartite leader sequence of viral late mRNAs and recruits host eIF4G, PABPC1/poly-A binding protein and 40S ribosomes subunits on viral mRNAs, allowing ribosome shunting and efficient translation of late viral mRNAs even though conventional translati
  25466..25849   +  CDS            SF33K_ADE02 (fragment): Experimental evidence at protein level: Swiss-Prot protein existence level 1. Probably functions as the small terminase that is part of the molecular motor that translocates genomic DNA in empty capsid during DNA packaging. This motor is located at a unique vertex and comprises at least the IVa2 ATPase, the small terminase 33K and probably a portal. Forms a ring-like structure of about 17 nm in which genomic DNA is translocated into the capsid. Stimulates IVa2 ATPase activity in the presence of the viral genome. Once the DNA is packaged, the terminase detaches: the 33K protein is present in th
  25940..26620   +  CDS            L4: CAP8_ADE02 - Experimental evidence at protein level: Swiss-Prot protein existence level 1. [Hexon-linking protein-C]: Structural component of the virion that acts as a cement protein on the capsid interior and which glue the peripentonal hexons and group-of-nine hexons together. From Human adenovirus C serotype 2 (HAdV-2) (Human adenovirus 2).
  26674..28416   +  CDS            SPIKE_ADE05: Experimental evidence at protein level: Swiss-Prot protein existence level 1. Forms spikes that protrude from each vertex of the icosahedral capsid. Interacts with host coxsackievirus and adenovirus receptor CXADR located at the cell tight junctions to provide virion initial attachment to target cell. The fiber protein binds to CXADR with a higher affinity than CXADR binds to itself, thereby blocking the cell-cell adhesion function of CXADR dimers and leading to local disruption of the tight junction. Fiber protein present on neo- synthesized particles may thus disrupt the junctional integrity
  28549..28626   -  CDS            E417_ADE03: Protein predicted: Swiss-Prot protein existence level 4. From Human adenovirus B serotype 3 (HAdV-3) (Human adenovirus 3).
  28828..29709   -  CDS            E434_ADE02: Experimental evidence at protein level: Swiss-Prot protein existence level 1. Plays a major role to prevent cellular inhibition of viral genome replication by nuclear bodies. Assembles an SCF-like E3 ubiquitin ligase complex based on the cellular proteins ELOB, ELOC, CUL5 and RBX1, in cooperation with viral E1B-55K. This viral RING-type ligase ubiquitinates cellular substrates prior to proteasomal degradation: p53/TP53, LIG4, MRE11-RAD50-NBS1 (MRN) complex, ITGA3, DAXX and BLM. From Human adenovirus C serotype 2 (HAdV-2) (Human adenovirus 2).
  29988..30335   -  CDS            E411_ADE05: Experimental evidence at protein level: Swiss-Prot protein existence level 1. From Human adenovirus C serotype 5 (HAdV-5) (Human adenovirus 5).
  30335..30724   -  CDS            E4RF2_ADE02: Protein predicted: Swiss-Prot protein existence level 4. From Human adenovirus C serotype 2 (HAdV-2) (Human adenovirus 2).
  30775..31158   -  CDS            E4RF1_ADE02: Experimental evidence at protein level: Swiss-Prot protein existence level 1. May modulate tight-junctions functions of infected cells through interactions with PDZ proteins. E4 ORF1 has ben show for Adenovirus 9 to interact with protein involved in tight junction regulation. May play a role in mTOR activation by activating PI3- kinase, thus overriding cellular checkpoint for translation. From Human adenovirus C serotype 2 (HAdV-2) (Human adenovirus 2).
  31468..31570   -  repeat_region  ITR: inverted terminal repeat of human adenovirus serotype 5 inverted
  31650..31668   -  promoter       T7 promoter: promoter for bacteriophage T7 RNA polymerase
  31671..31828   +  CDS            lacZα (fragment): LacZα fragment of β-galactosidase; lacZ fragment
  31859..32287   -  rep_origin     f1 ori (sequence partly withheld): f1 bacteriophage origin of replication; arrow indicates direction of (+) strand synthesis
  32288..32339   -  misc_feature   bom (fragment): basis of mobility region from pBR322
  32366..32470   +  promoter       AmpR promoter: bla
  32471..33331   +  CDS            AmpR: β-lactamase; bla; confers resistance to ampicillin, carbenicillin, and related antibiotics
  33502..34090   +  rep_origin     ori: high-copy-number ColE1/pMB1/pBR322/pUC origin of replication
  34273..34365   +  CDS            lacI (fragment): lac repressor; lacI; The lac repressor binds to the lac operator to inhibit transcription in E. coli. This inhibition can be relieved by adding lactose or isopropyl-β-D-thiogalactopyranoside (IPTG).
  34378..34399   +  protein_bind   CAP binding site: CAP binding activates transcription in the presence of cAMP. E. coli catabolite activator protein
  34414..34444   +  promoter       lac promoter: promoter for the E. coli lac operon
  34448..34470   +  protein_bind   lac operator (fragment): The lac repressor binds to the lac operator to inhibit transcription in E. coli. This inhibition can be relieved by adding lactose or isopropyl-β-D-thiogalactopyranoside (IPTG). lac repressor encoded by lacI
  34510..34528   +  promoter       SP6 promoter: promoter for bacteriophage SP6 RNA polymerase
  34560..34662   +  repeat_region  ITR: inverted terminal repeat of human adenovirus serotype 5 inverted
  34750..34900   +  misc_signal    Ad5 Ψ: packaging signal for adenovirus serotype 5
