[The description below was written by a language model from this plasmid's Addgene catalogue record and pLannotate feature annotations shown in this document.]
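Description:
pAdx-CMV-tdTomato is an adenoviral genome plasmid of roughly 35 kb built on the Clontech pAdenoX backbone, carrying a human adenovirus serotype 5-derived genome into which a CMV-driven tdTomato expression cassette has been inserted. In bacteria it is maintained through a ColE1/pUC-type origin and selected with ampicillin via the bla gene. The catalogue lists it as low copy, which is typical behaviour for a plasmid of this size despite the origin type. The bacterial segment also contains an f1 origin and remnants of a lacZα cloning region flanked by T7 and SP6 promoters.

The payload, about 2.2 kb, sits between the retained I-CeuI and PI-SceI homing endonuclease sites. It consists of the human cytomegalovirus immediate early enhancer and promoter, the tdTomato coding sequence (a bright tandem-dimer orange-red fluorescent protein derived from Discosoma) and an SV40 polyadenylation signal. This cassette lies just downstream of the left inverted terminal repeat and the Ad5 Ψ packaging signal and immediately upstream of protein IX, the position normally occupied by the E1 region; no E1 genes are annotated. No E3 coding sequences appear between the L4 protein VIII and fiber genes either, consistent with a replication-defective first-generation vector, although the record does not state these deletions explicitly. The rest of the viral genome is annotated: DNA polymerase, preterminal protein, DNA-binding protein, VA RNAs, the late structural and packaging genes (hexon, penton base, fiber, protease and others) and E4 open reading frames, ending in the right ITR.

The stated purpose is to express tdTomato from the CMV promoter. The construct would serve as the template for producing recombinant adenovirus that fluorescently labels transduced mammalian cells or acts as a reporter or control vector.
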