Addgene plasmid #73347: pAdx-CMV-tdTomato
Purpose: Express tdTomato under CMV promoter
Depositing lab: Kazuhiro Oka. Depositing organization: Baylor College of Medicine.
Backbone
  Vector backbone: pAdenoX
  Backbone manufacturer: Clontech
  Backbone size w/o insert (bp): 32705
  Total vector size (bp): 34922
  Vector type: Adenoviral
Growth in bacteria
  Bacterial resistance: Ampicillin, 100 μg/mL
  Growth temperature: 37°C
  Growth strain: NEB Stable
  Copy number: Low Copy
Gene/Insert
  Gene/Insert name: CMV-tdTomato
  Insert size (bp): 2218
  Promoter: CMV
  Cloning method: Restriction Enzyme; 5′ cloning site I-CeuI (not destroyed); 3′ cloning site PI-SceI (not destroyed)
  Sequencing primers: 5′ AATCTTACTCGGTTACGCCC; 3′ CGGCTGCTGCAAAACAGATAC
Terms and licenses: Academic/Nonprofit Terms; Industry Terms: Not Available to Industry
How to cite: pAdx-CMV-tdTomato was a gift from Kazuhiro Oka (Addgene plasmid # 73347 ; http://n2t.net/addgene:73347 ; RRID:Addgene_73347)
