>Addgene plasmid #73347 | pAdx-CMV-tdTomato | addgene partial sequence | sequence record 138087 | CMV-F 5'-CGCAAATGGGCGGTAGGCGTG-3'
TGAACCGTCAGATCCGCTAGCAAGCTTGGATCCAAGCTTCCCGGGCCAATGGTGAGCAAGGGCGAGGAGG
TCATCAAAGAGTTCATGCGCTTCAAGGTGCGCATGGAGGGCTCCATGAACGGCCACGAGTTCGAGATCGA
GGGCGAGGGCGAGGGCCGCCCCTACGAGGGCACCCAGACCGCCAAGCTGAAGGTGACCAAGGGCGGCCCC
CTGCCCTTCGCCTGGGACATCCTGTCCCCCCAG
