>Addgene plasmid #73347 | pAdx-CMV-tdTomato | addgene partial sequence | sequence record 138090 | pShuttle-R 5'-CACAATGCTTCCATCAAACG-3'
CTGCAAAACAGATACAAAACTACATAAGACCCCCACCTTATATATTCTTTCCCACCCTTAACCACGCCCA
GATCTTCGAGTCGATGCCATTTCATTACCTCTTTCTCCGCACCCGACATAGATACGCGCCACGCGTGCAG
ATGAGTTTGGACAAACCACAACTAGAATGCAGTGAAAAAAATGCTTTATTTGTGAAATTTGTGATGCTAT
TGCTTTATTTGTAACCATTATAAGCTGCAATAAACAAGTTCTAGTCACTTACTTATCGATAGAATTCTTA
TTACTTGTACAGCTCGTCCATGCCGTACAGGAACAGGTGGTGGCGGCCCTCGGAGCGCTCGTACTGTTCC
ACGATGGTGTAGTCCTCGTTGTGGGAGGTGATGTCCAGCTTGGTGTCCACGTAGTAGTAGCCGGGCAGTT
GCACGGGCTTCTTGGCCATGTAGATGGTCTTGAACTCCACCAGGTAGTGGCCGCCGTCCTTCAGCTTCAG
GGCCTGGTGGATCTCGCCCTTCAGCACGCCGTCGCGGGGGTACAGGCGCTCGGTGGAGGCCTCCCAGCCC
ATGGTCTTCTTCTGCATTACGGGGCCGTCGGGGGGGAAGTTGGTGCCGCGCATCTTCACCTTGTAGATCA
GCGTGCCGTCCTGCAGGGAGGAGTCCTGGGTCACGGTCACCAGACCGCCGTCCTCGAAGTTCATCACGCG
CTCCCACTTGAAGCCCTCGGGGAAGGACAGCTTCTTGTAATCGGGGATGTCGGC
